>Addgene plasmid #138467 | p6H-SUMO3-ORF24-NTD-Strep | depositor full sequence | sequence record 267362 | p6H-SUMO3-ORF24-NTD-Strep sequence 6199 bps
AGATCTCGATCCCGCGAAATTAATACGACTCACTATAGGGGAATTGTGAGCGGATAACAATTCCCCTCTA
GAAATAATTTTGTTTAACTTTAAGAAGGAGATATACCATGGGTCATCACCATCATCATCACGGGTCCCTG
CAGGAGGAGAAGCCCAAGGAGGGTGTGAAGACAGAGAATGACCACATCAACCTGAAGGTGGCCGGGCAGG
ACGGCTCCGTGGTGCAGTTCAAGATCAAGAGGCACACGCCGCTGAGCAAGCTGATGAAGGCCTACTGCGA
GAGGCAGGGCTTGTCAATGAGGCAGATCAGATTCAGGTTCGACGGGCAGCCAATCAATGAAACTGACACT
CCAGCACAGCTGGAGATGGAGGACGAGGACACCATCGACGTGTTCCAGCAGCAGACGGGAGGGGCAGCGC
TCGAGGGCCCCCTACTACTGCCACCGAGCGCCTCCCTGACGACGAGTCCGCAGACCACGTGTTATCAAGC
GACTTGGGAATCACAGCTGGAAATATTCTGCTGTCTGGCCACCAACTCGCACCTGCAGGCAGAGCTGACC
TTAGAAGGTCTTGATAAGATGATGCAGCCCGAGCCCACCTTTTTCGCCTGCAGAGCGATACGCAGACTAC
TCCTGGGGGAACGCCTCCACCCTTTTATACATCAAGAAGGGACTCTTTTGGGAAAAGTGGGTCGACGGTA
CAGCGGCGAAGGTTTAATAATTGACGGTGGTGGAGTGTTTACGCGCGGACAGATAGACACCGACAACTAC
CTACCTGCGGTGGGATCATGGGAACTTACCGATGATTGTGATAAACCCTGCGAATTCAGGGAGCTACGCT
CGCTGTATCTTCCCGCGCTACTAACGTGCACCATATGTTACAAAGCCATGTTCAGGATAGTGTGCAGGTA
CCTGGAGTTCTGGGAGTTCGAACAGTGTTTTCATGCGTTTCTGGCGGTGTTGCCCCATAGTCTACAACCC
ACAATCTATCAAAATTATTTTGCACTCCTGGAGTGGAGCCATCCGCAGTTTGAAAAATAAAATTCGAGCT
CCGTCGACAAGCTTGCGGCCGCACTCGAGCACCACCACCACCACCACTGAGATCCGGCTGCTAACAAAGC
CCGAAAGGAAGCTGAGTTGGCTGCTGCCACCGCTGAGCAATAACTAGCATAACCCCTTGGGGCCTCTAAA
CGGGTCTTGAGGGGTTTTTTGCTGAAAGGAGGAACTATATCCGGATTGGCGAATGGG
[124 nt withheld, positions 1248-1371]
C
[91 nt withheld, positions 1373-1463]
A
[49 nt withheld, positions 1465-1513]
CCTTTGACGTTGGAGTCCACGTTCTTT
[37 nt withheld, positions 1541-1577]
ACCCTATCTCGGTCTATTCTTTTGATTTATAAGGGATTTTGCCGATTTCGGCCTATTGGTTAAAAAATGA
GCTGATTTAACAAAAATTTAACGCGAATTTTAACAAAATATTAACGTTTACAATTTCAGGTGGCACTTTT
CGGGGAAATGTGCGCGGAACCCCTATTTGTTTATTTTTCTAAATACATTCAAATATGTATCCGCTCATGA
ATTAATTCTTAGAAAAACTCATCGAGCATCAAATGAAACTGCAATTTATTCATATCAGGATTATCAATAC
CATATTTTTGAAAAAGCCGTTTCTGTAATGAAGGAGAAAACTCACCGAGGCAGTTCCATAGGATGGCAAG
ATCCTGGTATCGGTCTGCGATTCCGACTCGTCCAACATCAATACAACCTATTAATTTCCCCTCGTCAAAA
ATAAGGTTATCAAGTGAGAAATCACCATGAGTGACGACTGAATCCGGTGAGAATGGCAAAAGTTTATGCA
TTTCTTTCCAGACTTGTTCAACAGGCCAGCCATTACGCTCGTCATCAAAATCACTCGCATCAACCAAACC
GTTATTCATTCGTGATTGCGCCTGAGCGAGACGAAATACGCGATCGCTGTTAAAAGGACAATTACAAACA
GGAATCGAATGCAACCGGCGCAGGAACACTGCCAGCGCATCAACAATATTTTCACCTGAATCAGGATATT
CTTCTAATACCTGGAATGCTGTTTTCCCGGGGATCGCAGTGGTGAGTAACCATGCATCATCAGGAGTACG
GATAAAATGCTTGATGGTCGGAAGAGGCATAAATTCCGTCAGCCAGTTTAGTCTGACCATCTCATCTGTA
ACATCATTGGCAACGCTACCTTTGCCATGTTTCAGAAACAACTCTGGCGCATCGGGCTTCCCATACAATC
GATAGATTGTCGCACCTGATTGCCCGACATTATCGCGAGCCCATTTATACCCATATAAATCAGCATCCAT
GTTGGAATTTAATCGCGGCCTAGAGCAAGACGTTTCCCGTTGAATATGGCTCATAACACCCCTTGTATTA
CTGTTTATGTAAGCAGACAGTTTTATTGTTCATGACCAAAATCCCTTAACGTGAGTTTTCGTTCCACTGA
GCGTCAGACCCCGTAGAAAAGATCAAAGGATCTTCTTGAGATCCTTTTTTTCTGCGCGTAATCTGCTGCT
TGCAAACAAAAAAACCACCGCTACCAGCGGTGGTTTGTTTGCCGGATCAAGAGCTACCAACTCTTTTTCC
GAAGGTAACTGGCTTCAGCAGAGCGCAGATACCAAATACTGTCCTTCTAGTGTAGCCGTAGTTAGGCCAC
CACTTCAAGAACTCTGTAGCACCGCCTACATACCTCGCTCTGCTAATCCTGTTACCAGTGGCTGCTGCCA
GTGGCGATAAGTCGTGTCTTACCGGGTTGGACTCAAGACGATAGTTACCGGATAAGGCGCAGCGGTCGGG
CTGAACGGGGGGTTCGTGCACACAGCCCAGCTTGGAGCGAACGACCTACACCGAACTGAGATACCTACAG
CGTGAGCTATGAGAAAGCGCCACGCTTCCCGAAGGGAGAAAGGCGGACAGGTATCCGGTAAGCGGCAGGG
TCGGAACAGGAGAGCGCACGAGGGAGCTTCCAGGGGGAAACGCCTGGTATCTTTATAGTCCTGTCGGGTT
TCGCCACCTCTGACTTGAGCGTCGATTTTTGTGATGCTCGTCAGGGGGGCGGAGCCTATGGAAAAACGCC
AGCAACGCGGCCTTTTTACGGTTCCTGGCCTTTTGCTGGCCTTTTGCTCACATGTTCTTTCCTGCGTTAT
CCCCTGATTCTGTGGATAACCGTATTACCGCCTTTGAGTGAGCTGATACCGCTCGCCGCAGCCGAACGAC
CGAGCGCAGCGAGTCAGTGAGCGAGGAAGCGGAAGAGCGCCTGATGCGGTATTTTCTCCTTACGCATCTG
TGCGGTATTTCACACCGCATATATGGTGCACTCTCAGTACAATCTGCTCTGATGCCGCATAGTTAAGCCA
GTATACACTCCGCTATCGCTACGTGACTGGGTCATGGCTGCGCCCCGACACCCGCCAACACCCGCTGACG
CGCCCTGACGGGCTTGTCTGCTCCCGGCATCCGCTTACAGACAAGCTGTGACCGTCTCCGGGAGCTGCAT
GTGTCAGAGGTTTTCACCGTCATCACCGAAACGCGCGAGGCAGCTGCGGTAAAGCTCATCAGCGTGGTCG
TGAAGCGATTCACAGATGTCTGCCTGTTCATCCGCGTCCAGCTCGTTGAGTTTCTCCAGAAGCGTTAATG
TCTGGCTTCTGATAAAGCGGGCCATGTTAAGGGCGGTTTTTTCCTGTTTGGTCACTGATGCCTCCGTGTA
AGGGGGATTTCTGTTCATGGGGGTAATGATACCGATGAAACGAGAGAGGATGCTCACGATACGGGTTACT
GATGATGAACATGCCCGGTTACTGGAACGTTGTGAGGGTAAACAACTGGCGGTATGGATGCGGCGGGACC
AGAGAAAAATCACTCAGGGTCAATGCCAGCGCTTCGTTAATACAGATGTAGGTGTTCCACAGGGTAGCCA
GCAGCATCCTGCGATGCAGATCCGGAACATAATGGTGCAGGGCGCTGACTTCCGCGTTTCCAGACTTTAC
GAAACACGGAAACCGAAGACCATTCATGTTGTTGCTCAGGTCGCAGACGTTTTGCAGCAGCAGTCGCTTC
ACGTTCGCTCGCGTATCGGTGATTCATTCTGCTAACCAGTAAGGCAACCCCGCCAGCCTAGCCGGGTCCT
CAACGACAGGAGCACGATCATGCGCACCCGTGGGGCCGCCATGCCGGCGATAATGGCCTGCTTCTCGCCG
AAACGTTTGGTGGCGGGACCAGTGACGAAGGCTTGAGCGAGGGCGTGCAAGATTCCGAATACCGCAAGCG
ACAGGCCGATCATCGTCGCGCTCCAGCGAAAGCGGTCCTCGCCGAAAATGACCCAGAGCGCTGCCGGCAC
CTGTCCTACGAGTTGCATGATAAAGAAGACAGTCATAAGTGCGGCGACGATAGTCATGCCCCGCGCCCAC
CGGAAGGAGCTGACTGGGTTGAAGGCTCTCAAGGGCATCGGTCGAGATCCCGGTGCCTAATGAGTGAGCT
AACTTACATTAATTGCGTTGCGCTCACTGCCCGCTTTCCAGTCGGGAAACCTGTCGTGCCAGCTGCATTA
ATGAATCGGCCAACGCGCGGGGAGAGGCGGTTTGCGTATTGGGCGCCAGGGTGGTTTTTCTTTTCACCAG
TGAGACGGGCAACAGCTGATTGCCCTTCACCGCCTGGCCCTGAGAGAGTTGCAGCAAGCGGTCCACGCTG
GTTTGCCCCAGCAGGCGAAAATCCTGTTTGATGGTGGTTAACGGCGGGATATAACATGAGCTGTCTTCGG
TATCGTCGTATCCCACTACCGAGATATCCGCACCAACGCGCAGCCCGGACTCGGTAATGGCGCGCATTGC
GCCCAGCGCCATCTGATCGTTGGCAACCAGCATCGCAGTGGGAACGATGCCCTCATTCAGCATTTGCATG
GTTTGTTGAAAACCGGACATGGCACTCCAGTCGCCTTCCCGTTCCGCTATCGGCTGAATTTGATTGCGAG
TGAGATATTTATGCCAGCCAGCCAGACGCAGACGCGCCGAGACAGAACTTAATGGGCCCGCTAACAGCGC
GATTTGCTGGTGACCCAATGCGACCAGATGCTCCACGCCCAGTCGCGTACCGTCTTCATGGGAGAAAATA
ATACTGTTGATGGGTGTCTGGTCAGAGACATCAAGAAATAACGCCGGAACATTAGTGCAGGCAGCTTCCA
CAGCAATGGCATCCTGGTCATCCAGCGGATAGTTAATGATCAGCCCACTGACGCGTTGCGCGAGAAGATT
GTGCACCGCCGCTTTACAGGCTTCGACGCCGCTTCGTTCTACCATCGACACCACCACGCTGGCACCCAGT
TGATCGGCGCGAGATTTAATCGCCGCGACAATTTGCGACGGCGCGTGCAGGGCCAGACTGGAGGTGGCAA
CGCCAATCAGCAACGACTGTTTGCCCGCCAGTTGTTGTGCCACGCGGTTGGGAATGTAATTCAGCTCCGC
CATCGCCGCTTCCACTTTTTCCCGCGTTTTCGCAGAAACGTGGCTGGCCTGGTTCACCACGCGGGAAACG
GTCTGATAAGAGACACCGGCATACTCTGCGACATCGTATAACGTTACTGGTTTCACATTCACCACCCTGA
ATTGACTCTCTTCCGGGCGCTATCATGCCATACCGCGAAAGGTTTTGCGCCATTCGATGGTGTCCGGGAT
CTCGACGCTCTCCCTTATGCGACTCCTGCATTAGGAAGCAGCCCAGTAGTAGGTTGAGGCCGTTGAGCAC
CGCCGCCGCAAGGAATGGTGCATGCAAGGAGATGGCGCCCAACAGTCCCCCGGCCACGGGGCCTGCCACC
ATACCCACGCCGAAACAAGCGCTCATGAGCCCGAAGTGGCGAGCCCGATCTTCCCCATCGGTGATGTCGG
CGATATAGGCGCCAGCAACCGCACCTGTGGCGCCGGTGATGCCGGCCACGATGCGTCCGGCGTAGAGGAT
CG
Features (pLannotate 1.2.2; 20 found; start..end, strand, type, name):
     21..39      +  promoter       T7 promoter: promoter for bacteriophage T7 RNA polymerase
     40..64      +  protein_bind   lac operator: The lac repressor binds to the lac operator to inhibit transcription in E. coli. This inhibition can be relieved by adding lactose or isopropyl-β-D-thiogalactopyranoside (IPTG). lac repressor encoded by lacI
     79..101     +  RBS            RBS: efficient ribosome binding site from bacteriophage T7 gene 10 (Olins and Rangwala, 1989)
    144..412     +  CDS            SUMO3 (fragment): human small ubiquitin-related modifier 3
    414..1013    +  CDS            ORF24 (fragment): ORF24_HHV8P - Protein inferred from homology: Swiss-Prot protein existence level 3. From Human herpesvirus 8 type P (isolate GK18) (HHV-8) (Kaposi's sarcoma-associated herpesvirus).
   1080..1097    +  CDS            9xHis (fragment): 9xHis affinity tag
   1107..1156    +  CDS            SET1 (fragment): solubility-enhancement tag derived from T7 phage gene 10B
   1164..1211    +  terminator     T7 terminator: transcription terminator for bacteriophage T7 RNA polymerase
   1248..1703    +  rep_origin     f1 ori (sequence partly withheld): f1 bacteriophage origin of replication; arrow indicates direction of (+) strand synthesis
   1730..1787    +  promoter       AmpR promoter (fragment): bla
   1796..2611    -  CDS            KanR: aminoglycoside phosphotransferase; aph(3')-Ia; confers resistance to kanamycin in bacteria or G418 (Geneticin®) in eukaryotes
   2733..3321    +  rep_origin     ori: high-copy-number ColE1/pMB1/pBR322/pUC origin of replication
   3507..3649    -  misc_feature   bom: basis of mobility region from pBR322
   3751..3942    -  CDS            rop: Rop protein, which maintains plasmids at low copy number; rop
   3959..4339    +  CDS            YPB1_ECOLX: Protein predicted: Swiss-Prot protein existence level 4. From Escherichia coli.
   4411..4702    -  CDS            TcR (fragment): tetracycline efflux protein; tet; confers resistance to tetracycline
   4717..4738    -  protein_bind   CAP binding site: CAP binding activates transcription in the presence of cAMP. E. coli catabolite activator protein
   4751..5833    -  CDS            lacI: lac repressor; lacI; The lac repressor binds to the lac operator to inhibit transcription in E. coli. This inhibition can be relieved by adding lactose or isopropyl-β-D-thiogalactopyranoside (IPTG).
   5834..5911    -  promoter       lacI promoter: lacI
   5919..6198    -  CDS            TcR (fragment): tetracycline efflux protein; tet; confers resistance to tetracycline
