>Addgene plasmid #138467 | p6H-SUMO3-ORF24-NTD-Strep | addgene full sequence | sequence record 272876 | Addgene NGS Result
GGAATTGTGAGCGGATAACAATTCCCCTCTAGAAATAATTTTGTTTAACTTTAAGAAGGAGATATACCAT
GGGTCATCACCATCATCATCACGGGTCCCTGCAGGAGGAGAAGCCCAAGGAGGGTGTGAAGACAGAGAAT
GACCACATCAACCTGAAGGTGGCCGGGCAGGACGGCTCCGTGGTGCAGTTCAAGATCAAGAGGCACACGC
CGCTGAGCAAGCTGATGAAGGCCTACTGCGAGAGGCAGGGCTTGTCAATGAGGCAGATCAGATTCAGGTT
CGACGGGCAGCCAATCAATGAAACTGACACTCCAGCACAGCTGGAGATGGAGGACGAGGACACCATCGAC
GTGTTCCAGCAGCAGACGGGAGGGGCAGCGCTCGAGGGCCCCCTACTACTGCCACCGAGCGCCTCCCTGA
CGACGAGTCCGCAGACCACGTGTTATCAAGCGACTTGGGAATCACAGCTGGAAATATTCTGCTGTCTGGC
CACCAACTCGCACCTGCAGGCAGAGCTGACCTTAGAAGGTCTTGATAAGATGATGCAGCCCGAGCCCACC
TTTTTCGCCTGCAGAGCGATACGCAGACTACTCCTGGGGGAACGCCTCCACCCTTTTATACATCAAGAAG
GGACTCTTTTGGGAAAAGTGGGTCGACGGTACAGCGGCGAAGGTTTAATAATTGACGGTGGTGGAGTGTT
TACGCGCGGACAGATAGACACCGACAACTACCTACCTGCGGTGGGATCATGGGAACTTACCGATGATTGT
GATAAACCCTGCGAATTCAGGGAGCTACGCTCGCTGTATCTTCCCGCGCTACTAACGTGCACCATATGTT
ACAAAGCCATGTTCAGGATAGTGTGCAGGTACCTGGAGTTCTGGGAGTTCGAACAGTGTTTTCATGCGTT
TCTGGCGGTGTTGCCCCATAGTCTACAACCCACAATCTATCAAAATTATTTTGCACTCCTGGAGTGGAGC
CATCCGCAGTTTGAAAAATAAAATTCGAGCTCCGTCGACAAGCTTGCGGCCGCACTCGAGCACCACCACC
ACCACCACTGAGATCCGGCTGCTAACAAAGCCCGAAAGGAAGCTGAGTTGGCTGCTGCCACCGCTGAGCA
ATAACTAGCATAACCCCTTGGGGCCTCTAAACGGGTCTTGAGGGGTTTTTTGCTGAAAGGAGGAACTATA
TCCGGATTGGCGAATGGG
[124 nt withheld, positions 1209-1332]
C
[91 nt withheld, positions 1334-1424]
A
[49 nt withheld, positions 1426-1474]
CCTTTGACGTTGGAGTCCACGTTCTTT
[37 nt withheld, positions 1502-1538]
ACCCTATCTCGGTCTATTCTTTTGATTTATAAGGGATTTTGCCGATTTCGGCCTATTGGTTAAAAAATGA
GCTGATTTAACAAAAATTTAACGCGAATTTTAACAAAATATTAACGCTTACAATTTAGGTGGCACTTTTC
GGGGAAATGTGCGCGGAACCCCTATTTGTTTATTTTTCTAAATACATTCAAATATGTATCCGCTCATGAA
TTAATTCTTAGAAAAACTCATCGAGCATCAAATGAAACTGCAATTTATTCATATCAGGATTATCAATACC
ATATTTTTGAAAAAGCCGTTTCTGTAATGAAGGAGAAAACTCACCGAGGCAGTTCCATAGGATGGCAAGA
TCCTGGTATCGGTCTGCGATTCCGACTCGTCCAACATCAATACAACCTATTAATTTCCCCTCGTCAAAAA
TAAGGTTATCAAGTGAGAAATCACCATGAGTGACGACTGAATCCGGTGAGAATGGCAAAAGTTTATGCAT
TTCTTTCCAGACTTGTTCAACAGGCCAGCCATTACGCTCGTCATCAAAATCACTCGCATCAACCAAACCG
TTATTCATTCGTGATTGCGCCTGAGCGAGACGAAATACGCGATCGCTGTTAAAAGGACAATTACAAACAG
GAATCGAATGCAACCGGCGCAGGAACACTGCCAGCGCATCAACAATATTTTCACCTGAATCAGGATATTC
TTCTAATACCTGGAATGCTGTTTTCCCGGGGATCGCAGTGGTGAGTAACCATGCATCATCAGGAGTACGG
ATAAAATGCTTGATGGTCGGAAGAGGCATAAATTCCGTCAGCCAGTTTAGTCTGACCATCTCATCTGTAA
CATCATTGGCAACGCTACCTTTGCCATGTTTCAGAAACAACTCTGGCGCATCGGGCTTCCCATACAATCG
ATAGATTGTCGCACCTGATTGCCCGACATTATCGCGAGCCCATTTATACCCATATAAATCAGCATCCATG
TTGGAATTTAATCGCGGCCTAGAGCAAGACGTTTCCCGTTGAATATGGCTCATAACACCCCTTGTATTAC
TGTTTATGTAAGCAGACAGTTTTATTGTTCATGACCAAAATCCCTTAACGTGAGTTTTCGTTCCACTGAG
CGTCAGACCCCGTAGAAAAGATCAAAGGATCTTCTTGAGATCCTTTTTTTCTGCGCGTAATCTGCTGCTT
GCAAACAAAAAAACCACCGCTACCAGCGGTGGTTTGTTTGCCGGATCAAGAGCTACCAACTCTTTTTCCG
AAGGTAACTGGCTTCAGCAGAGCGCAGATACCAAATACTGTCCTTCTAGTGTAGCCGTAGTTAGGCCACC
ACTTCAAGAACTCTGTAGCACCGCCTACATACCTCGCTCTGCTAATCCTGTTACCAGTGGCTGCTGCCAG
TGGCGATAAGTCGTGTCTTACCGGGTTGGACTCAAGACGATAGTTACCGGATAAGGCGCAGCGGTCGGGC
TGAACGGGGGGTTCGTGCACACAGCCCAGCTTGGAGCGAACGACCTACACCGAACTGAGATACCTACAGC
GTGAGCTATGAGAAAGCGCCACGCTTCCCGAAGGGAGAAAGGCGGACAGGTATCCGGTAAGCGGCAGGGT
CGGAACAGGAGAGCGCACGAGGGAGCTTCCAGGGGGAAACGCCTGGTATCTTTATAGTCCTGTCGGGTTT
CGCCACCTCTGACTTGAGCGTCGATTTTTGTGATGCTCGTCAGGGGGGCGGAGCCTATGGAAAAACGCCA
GCAACGCGGCCTTTTTACGGTTCCTGGCCTTTTGCTGGCCTTTTGCTCACATGTTCTTTCCTGCGTTATC
CCCTGATTCTGTGGATAACCGTATTACCGCCTTTGAGTGAGCTGATACCGCTCGCCGCAGCCGAACGACC
GAGCGCAGCGAGTCAGTGAGCGAGGAAGCGGAAGAGCGCCTGATGCGGTATTTTCTCCTTACGCATCTGT
GCGGTATTTCACACCGCAATGGTGCACTCTCAGTACAATCTGCTCTGATGCCGCATAGTTAAGCCAGTAT
ACACTCCGCTATCGCTACGTGACTGGGTCATGGCTGCGCCCCGACACCCGCCAACACCCGCTGACGCGCC
CTGACGGGCTTGTCTGCTCCCGGCATCCGCTTACAGACAAGCTGTGACCGTCTCCGGGAGCTGCATGTGT
CAGAGGTTTTCACCGTCATCACCGAAACGCGCGAGGCAGCTGCGGTAAAGCTCATCAGCGTGGTCGTGAA
GCGATTCACAGATGTCTGCCTGTTCATCCGCGTCCAGCTCGTTGAGTTTCTCCAGAAGCGTTAATGTCTG
GCTTCTGATAAAGCGGGCCATGTTAAGGGCGGTTTTTTCCTGTTTGGTCACTGATGCCTCCGTGTAAGGG
GGATTTCTGTTCATGGGGGTAATGATACCGATGAAACGAGAGAGGATGCTCACGATACGGGTTACTGATG
ATGAACATGCCCGGTTACTGGAACGTTGTGAGGGTAAACAACTGGCGGTATGGATGCGGCGGGACCAGAG
AAAAATCACTCAGGGTCAATGCCAGCGCTTCGTTAATACAGATGTAGGTGTTCCACAGGGTAGCCAGCAG
CATCCTGCGATGCAGATCCGGAACATAATGGTGCAGGGCGCTGACTTCCGCGTTTCCAGACTTTACGAAA
CACGGAAACCGAAGACCATTCATGTTGTTGCTCAGGTCGCAGACGTTTTGCAGCAGCAGTCGCTTCACGT
TCGCTCGCGTATCGGTGATTCATTCTGCTAACCAGTAAGGCAACCCCGCCAGCCTAGCCGGGTCCTCAAC
GACAGGAGCACGATCATGCGCACCCGTGGGGCCGCCATGCCGGCGATAATGGCCTGCTTCTCGCCGAAAC
GTTTGGTGGCGGGACCAGTGACGAAGGCTTGAGCGAGGGCGTGCAAGATTCCGAATACCGCAAGCGACAG
GCCGATCATCGTCGCGCTCCAGCGAAAGCGGTCCTCGCCGAAAATGACCCAGAGCGCTGCCGGCACCTGT
CCTACGAGTTGCATGATAAAGAAGACAGTCATAAGTGCGGCGACGATAGTCATGCCCCGCGCCCACCGGA
AGGAGCTGACTGGGTTGAAGGCTCTCAAGGGCATCGGTCGAGATCCCGGTGCCTAATGAGTGAGCTAACT
TACATTAATTGCGTTGCGCTCACTGCCCGCTTTCCAGTCGGGAAACCTGTCGTGCCAGCTGCATTAATGA
ATCGGCCAACGCGCGGGGAGAGGCGGTTTGCGTATTGGGCGCCAGGGTGGTTTTTCTTTTCACCAGTGAG
ACGGGCAACAGCTGATTGCCCTTCACCGCCTGGCCCTGAGAGAGTTGCAGCAAGCGGTCCACGCTGGTTT
GCCCCAGCAGGCGAAAATCCTGTTTGATGGTGGTTAACGGCGGGATATAACATGAGCTGTCTTCGGTATC
GTCGTATCCCACTACCGAGATATCCGCACCAACGCGCAGCCCGGACTCGGTAATGGCGCGCATTGCGCCC
AGCGCCATCTGATCGTTGGCAACCAGCATCGCAGTGGGAACGATGCCCTCATTCAGCATTTGCATGGTTT
GTTGAAAACCGGACATGGCACTCCAGTCGCCTTCCCGTTCCGCTATCGGCTGAATTTGATTGCGAGTGAG
ATATTTATGCCAGCCAGCCAGACGCAGACGCGCCGAGACAGAACTTAATGGGCCCGCTAACAGCGCGATT
TGCTGGTGACCCAATGCGACCAGATGCTCCACGCCCAGTCGCGTACCGTCTTCATGGGAGAAAATAATAC
TGTTGATGGGTGTCTGGTCAGAGACATCAAGAAATAACGCCGGAACATTAGTGCAGGCAGCTTCCACAGC
AATGGCATCCTGGTCATCCAGCGGATAGTTAATGATCAGCCCACTGACGCGTTGCGCGAGAAGATTGTGC
ACCGCCGCTTTACAGGCTTCGACGCCGCTTCGTTCTACCATCGACACCACCACGCTGGCACCCAGTTGAT
CGGCGCGAGATTTAATCGCCGCGACAATTTGCGACGGCGCGTGCAGGGCCAGACTGGAGGTGGCAACGCC
AATCAGCAACGACTGTTTGCCCGCCAGTTGTTGTGCCACGCGGTTGGGAATGTAATTCAGCTCCGCCATC
GCCGCTTCCACTTTTTCCCGCGTTTTCGCAGAAACGTGGCTGGCCTGGTTCACCACGCGGGAAACGGTCT
GATAAGAGACACCGGCATACTCTGCGACATCGTATAACGTTACTGGTTTCACATTCACCACCCTGAATTG
ACTCTCTTCCGGGCGCTATCATGCCATACCGCGAAAGGTTTTGCGCCATTCGATGGTGTCCGGGATCTCG
ACGCTCTCCCTTATGCGACTCCTGCATTAGGAAGCAGCCCAGTAGTAGGTTGAGGCCGTTGAGCACCGCC
GCCGCAAGGAATGGTGCATGCAAGGAGATGGCGCCCAACAGTCCCCCGGCCACGGGGCCTGCCACCATAC
CCACGCCGAAACAAGCGCTCATGAGCCCGAAGTGGCGAGCCCGATCTTCCCCATCGGTGATGTCGGCGAT
ATAGGCGCCAGCAACCGCACCTGTGGCGCCGGTGATGCCGGCCACGATGCGTCCGGCGTAGAGGATCGAG
ATCTCGATCCCGCGAAATTAATACGACTCACTATAGG
Features (pLannotate 1.2.2; 20 found; start..end, strand, type, name):
      1..25      +  protein_bind   lac operator: The lac repressor binds to the lac operator to inhibit transcription in E. coli. This inhibition can be relieved by adding lactose or isopropyl-β-D-thiogalactopyranoside (IPTG). lac repressor encoded by lacI
     40..62      +  RBS            RBS: efficient ribosome binding site from bacteriophage T7 gene 10 (Olins and Rangwala, 1989)
    105..373     +  CDS            SUMO3 (fragment): human small ubiquitin-related modifier 3
    375..974     +  CDS            ORF24 (fragment): ORF24_HHV8P - Protein inferred from homology: Swiss-Prot protein existence level 3. From Human herpesvirus 8 type P (isolate GK18) (HHV-8) (Kaposi's sarcoma-associated herpesvirus).
   1041..1058    +  CDS            9xHis (fragment): 9xHis affinity tag
   1068..1117    +  CDS            SET1 (fragment): solubility-enhancement tag derived from T7 phage gene 10B
   1125..1172    +  terminator     T7 terminator: transcription terminator for bacteriophage T7 RNA polymerase
   1209..1637    +  rep_origin     f1 ori (sequence partly withheld): f1 bacteriophage origin of replication; arrow indicates direction of (+) strand synthesis
   1690..1747    +  promoter       AmpR promoter (fragment): bla
   1756..2571    -  CDS            KanR: aminoglycoside phosphotransferase; aph(3')-Ia; confers resistance to kanamycin in bacteria or G418 (Geneticin®) in eukaryotes
   2693..3281    +  rep_origin     ori: high-copy-number ColE1/pMB1/pBR322/pUC origin of replication
   3467..3606    -  misc_feature   bom: basis of mobility region from pBR322
   3708..3899    -  CDS            rop: Rop protein, which maintains plasmids at low copy number; rop
   3916..4296    +  CDS            YPB1_ECOLX: Protein predicted: Swiss-Prot protein existence level 4. From Escherichia coli.
   4368..4659    -  CDS            TcR (fragment): tetracycline efflux protein; tet; confers resistance to tetracycline
   4674..4695    -  protein_bind   CAP binding site: CAP binding activates transcription in the presence of cAMP. E. coli catabolite activator protein
   4708..5790    -  CDS            lacI: lac repressor; lacI; The lac repressor binds to the lac operator to inhibit transcription in E. coli. This inhibition can be relieved by adding lactose or isopropyl-β-D-thiogalactopyranoside (IPTG).
   5791..5868    -  promoter       lacI promoter: lacI
   5876..6155    -  CDS            TcR (fragment): tetracycline efflux protein; tet; confers resistance to tetracycline
   6177..6195    +  promoter       T7 promoter: promoter for bacteriophage T7 RNA polymerase
