[The description below was written by a language model from this plasmid's Addgene catalogue record and pLannotate feature annotations shown in this document.]
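Description:
p6H-SUMO3-ORF24-NTD-Strep is a bacterial expression plasmid of about 6.2 kb built on the p6H-SUMO3 backbone, a pET-style vector for T7-driven protein production in E. coli. It replicates from a ColE1/pMB1-type origin accompanied by the rop gene and the bom region from pBR322, carries an f1 phage origin, and is selected with kanamycin through an aph(3')-Ia resistance gene. Short tetracycline-resistance fragments flanking the lacI region appear to be non-functional remnants of the pBR322 lineage.

The expression cassette consists of a T7 promoter followed by a lac operator, the T7 gene 10 ribosome binding site, the fusion open reading frame and a T7 terminator. The plasmid-encoded lacI repressor keeps transcription off until it is relieved by IPTG in a host that supplies T7 RNA polymerase. The coding region joins human SUMO3 at the N terminus to amino acids 2-201 (600 bp) of ORF24 from Kaposi's sarcoma-associated herpesvirus (HHV-8), with a C-terminal Strep-tag II recorded in the catalogue but not picked up by the annotation. The backbone name implies an N-terminal hexahistidine tag ahead of SUMO3, though this is also not annotated. The short His and SET1 fragments annotated downstream of the insert are probably residual vector sequence, and whether they are translated cannot be judged from the record.

SUMO fusions generally aid solubility and can be removed with a SUMO-specific protease, while the Strep tag allows affinity purification. The construct is intended for producing the recombinant ORF24 N-terminal domain, in the context of work on how this viral TATA-box-binding protein contacts the RNA polymerase II C-terminal domain to direct late gene transcription. The depositor and sequencing-derived records differ by a few bases but share the same feature layout.
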