Addgene plasmid #138467: p6H-SUMO3-ORF24-NTD-Strep
Purpose: Expresses SUMO3-tagged ORF24-NTD-Strep in bacteria
Depositing lab: Britt Glaunsinger. Depositing organization: University of California, Berkeley. Publication: The gammaherpesviral TATA-box-binding protein directly interacts with the CTD of host RNA Pol II to direct late gene transcription. Castaneda AF, Didychuk AL, Louder RK, McCollum CO, Davis ZH, Nogales E, Glaunsinger BA. PLoS Pathog. 2020 Sep 4;16(9):e1008843. doi: 10.1371/journal.ppat.1008843. eCollection 2020 Sep. PubMed 32886723.
Backbone
  Vector backbone: p6H-SUMO3
  Backbone size w/o insert (bp): 5599
  Total vector size (bp): 6195
  Vector type: Bacterial Expression
Growth in bacteria
  Bacterial resistance: Kanamycin, 50 μg/mL
  Growth temperature: 37°C
  Growth strain: DH5alpha
  Copy number: Unknown
Gene/Insert
  Gene/Insert name: ORF24
  Species: KSHV (HHV-8)
  Insert size (bp): 600
  Mutation: Amino acids 2-201
  Entrez Gene: ORF24 (a.k.a. HHV8GK18_gp27)
  Promoter: T7
  Tag / fusion protein: SUMO3 (N terminal on backbone); Strep-Tag II (C terminal on insert)
  Cloning method: Unknown
  Sequencing primers: 5′ TAATACGACTCACTATAGGG; 3′ GCTAGTTATTGCTCAGCGG
Terms and licenses: Academic/Nonprofit Terms; Industry Terms: Not Available to Industry
How to cite: p6H-SUMO3-ORF24-NTD-Strep was a gift from Britt Glaunsinger (Addgene plasmid # 138467 ; http://n2t.net/addgene:138467 ; RRID:Addgene_138467)
